>Addgene plasmid #178247 | pLKO_C.HSV.V5_mCherry-NLS | addgene full sequence | sequence record 352850 | Addgene NGS Result
CGCCCAATACGCAAACCGCCTCTCCCCGCGCGTTGGCCGATTCATTAATGCAGCTGGCACGACAGGTTTC
CCGACTGGAAAGCGGGCAGTGAGCGCAACGCAATTAATGTGAGTTAGCTCACTCATTAGGCACCCCAGGC
TTTACACTTTATGCTTCCGGCTCGTATGTTGTGTGGAATTGTGAGCGGATAACAATTTCACACAGGAAAC
AGCTATGACCATGATTACGCCAAGCGCGCAATTAACCCTCACTAAAGGGAACAAAAGCTGGAGCTGCAAG
CTTAATGTAGTCTTATGCAATACTCTTGTAGTCTTGCAACATGGTAACGATGAGTTAGCAACATGCCTTA
CAAGGAGAGAAAAAGCACCGTGCATGGCGATTGGTGGAAGTAAGGTGGTACGATCGTGCCTTATTAGGAA
GGCAACAGACGGGTCTGACATGGATTGGACGAACCACTGAATTGCCGCATTGCAGAGATATTGTATTTAA
GTGCCTAGCTCGATACATAAACGGGTCTCTCTGGTTAGACCAGATCTGAGCCTGGGAGCTCTCTGGCTAA
CTAGGGAACCCACTGCTTAAGCCTCAATAAAGCTTGCCTTGAGTGCTTCAAGTAGTGTGTGCCCGTCTGT
TGTGTGACTCTGGTAACTAGAGATCCCTCAGACCCTTTTAGTCAGTGTGGAAAATCTCTAGCAGTGGCGC
CCGAACAGGGACTTGAAAGCGAAAGGGAAACCAGAGGAGCTCTCTCGACGCAGGACTCGGCTTGCTGAAG
CGCGCACGGCAAGAGGCGAGGGGCGGCGACTGGTGAGTACGCCAAAAATTTTGACTAGCGGAGGCTAGAA
GGAGAGAGATGGGTGCGAGAGCGTCAGTATTAAGCGGGGGAGAATTAGATCGCGATGGGAAAAAATTCGG
TTAAGGCCAGGGGGAAAGAAAAAATATAAATTAAAACATATAGTATGGGCAAGCAGGGAGCTAGAACGAT
TCGCAGTTAATCCTGGCCTGTTAGAAACATCAGAAGGCTGTAGACAAATACTGGGACAGCTACAACCATC
CCTTCAGACAGGATCAGAAGAACTTAGATCATTATATAATACAGTAGCAACCCTCTATTGTGTGCATCAA
AGGATAGAGATAAAAGACACCAAGGAAGCTTTAGACAAGATAGAGGAAGAGCAAAACAAAAGTAAGACCA
CCGCACAGCAAGCGGCCGCTGATCTTCAGACCTGGAGGAGGAGATATGAGGGACAATTGGAGAAGTGAAT
TATATAAATATAAAGTAGTAAAAATTGAACCATTAGGAGTAGCACCCACCAAGGCAAAGAGAAGAGTGGT
GCAGAGAGAAAAAAGAGCAGTGGGAATAGGAGCTTTGTTCCTTGGGTTCTTGGGAGCAGCAGGAAGCACT
ATGGGCGCAGCGTCAATGACGCTGACGGTACAGGCCAGACAATTATTGTCTGGTATAGTGCAGCAGCAGA
ACAATTTGCTGAGGGCTATTGAGGCGCAACAGCATCTGTTGCAACTCACAGTCTGGGGCATCAAGCAGCT
CCAGGCAAGAATCCTGGCTGTGGAAAGATACCTAAAGGATCAACAGCTCCTGGGGATTTGGGGTTGCTCT
GGAAAACTCATTTGCACCACTGCTGTGCCTTGGAATGCTAGTTGGAGTAATAAATCTCTGGAACAGATTT
GGAATCACACGACCTGGATGGAGTGGGACAGAGAAATTAACAATTACACAAGCTTAATACACTCCTTAAT
TGAAGAATCGCAAAACCAGCAAGAAAAGAATGAACAAGAATTATTGGAATTAGATAAATGGGCAAGTTTG
TGGAATTGGTTTAACATAACAAATTGGCTGTGGTATATAAAATTATTCATAATGATAGTAGGAGGCTTGG
TAGGTTTAAGAATAGTTTTTGCTGTACTTTCTATAGTGAATAGAGTTAGGCAGGGATATTCACCATTATC
GTTTCAGACCCACCTCCCAACCCCGAGGGGACCCGACAGGCCCGAAGGAATAGAAGAAGAAGGTGGAGAG
AGAGACAGAGACAGATCCATTCGATTAGTGAACGGATCTCGACGGTATCGATCACGAGACTAGTATCGAG
CGGCCGCCCCCTTCACCGAGGGCCTATTTCCCATGATTCCTTCATATTTGCATATACGATACAAGGCTGT
TAGAGAGATAATTGGAATTAATTTGACTGTAAACACAAAGATATTAGTACAAAATACGTGACGTAGAAAG
TAATAATTTCTTGGGTAGTTTGCAGTTTTAAAATTATGTTTTAAAATGGACTATCATATGCTTACCGTAA
CTTGAAAGTATTTCGATTTCTTGGCTTTATATATCTTGTGGAAAGGACGAAACACCGGGTCTTCGAGAAG
ACCTGTTTTAGAGCTAGAAATAGCAAGTTAAAATAAGGCTAGTCCGTTATCAACTTGAAAAAGTGGCACC
GAGTCGGTGCTTTTTTTAATTCTCGACCTCGAGACAAATGGCAGTATTCATCCACAATTTTAAAAGAAAA
GGGGGGATTGGGGGGTACAGTGCAGGGGAAAGAATAGTAGACATAATAGCAACAGACATACAAACTAAAG
AATTACAAAAACAAATTACAAAAATTCAAAATTTTCGGGTTTATTACAGGGACAGCAGAGATCCACTTTG
GCCGCGGCTCGAGGCGATAAGCTTTGCAAAGATGGATAAAGTTTTAAACAGAGAGGAATCTTTGCAGCTA
ATGGACCTTCTAGGTCTTGAAAGGAGTGGGAATTGGCTCCGGTGCCCGTCAGTGGGCAGAGCGCACATCG
CCCACAGTCCCCGAGAAGTTGGGGGGAGGGGTCGGCAATTGAACCGGTGCCTAGAGAAGGTGGCGCGGGG
TAAACTGGGAAAGTGATGTCGTGTACTGGCTCCGCCTTTTTCCCGAGGGTGGGGGAGAACCGTATATAAG
TGCAGTAGTCGCCGTGAACGTTCTTTTTCGCAACGGGTTTGCCGCCAGAACACAGGTAAGTGCCGTGTGT
GGTTCCCGCGGGCCTGGCCTCTTTACGGGTTATGGCCCTTGCGTGCCTTGAATTACTTCCACCTGGCTGC
AGTACGTGATTCTTGATCCCGAGCTTCGGGTTGGAAGTGGGTGGGAGAGTTCGAGGCCTTGCGCTTAAGG
AGCCCCTTCGCCTCGTGCTTGAGTTGAGGCCTGGCCTGGGCGCTGGGGCCGCCGCGTGCGAATCTGGTGG
CACCTTCGCGCCTGTCTCGCTGCTTTCGATAAGTCTCTAGCCATTTAAAATTTTTGATGACCTGCTGCGA
CGCTTTTTTTCTGGCAAGATAGTCTTGTAAATGCGGGCCAAGATCTGCACACTGGTATTTCGGTTTTTGG
GGCCGCGGGCGGCGACGGGGCCCGTGCGTCCCAGCGCACATGTTCGGCGAGGCGGGGCCTGCGAGCGCGG
CCACCGAGAATCGGACGGGGGTAGTCTCAAGCTGGCCGGCCTGCTCTGGTGCCTGGCCTCGCGCCGCCGT
GTATCGCCCCGCCCTGGGCGGCAAGGCTGGCCCGGTCGGCACCAGTTGCGTGAGCGGAAAGATGGCCGCT
TCCCGGCCCTGCTGCAGGGAGCTCAAAATGGAGGACGCGGCGCTCGGGAGAGCGGGCGGGTGAGTCACCC
ACACAAAGGAAAAGGGCCTTTCCGTCCTCAGCCGTCGCTTCATGTGACTCCACGGAGTACCGGGCGCCGT
CCAGGCACCTCGATTAGTTCTCGAGCTTTTGGAGTACGTCGTCTTTAGGTTGGGGGGAGGGGTTTTATGC
GATGGAGTTTCCCCACACTGAGTGGGTGGAGACTGAAGTTAGGCCAGCTTGGCACTTGATGTAATTCTCC
TTGGAATTTGCCCTTTTTGAGTTTGGATCTTGGTTCATTCTCAAGCCTCAGACAGTGGTTCAAAGTTTTT
TTCTTCCATTTCAGGTGTCGTGAGGAATTCTGCAGTCGATCGACGGTACCGCGGGCCCGGGATCCACGGT
CGCCACCATGGGCGAGGACCAGGTGGACCCCAGGCTGATCGACGGCAAGGGAGGAGGCGGGGGAGGGCAG
CCCGAGCTGGCCCCCGAGGACCCCGAGGACGGAGGAGGCGGGGGAGGGGGCAAACCAATTCCAAACCCAC
TGCTGGGACTGGATTCCACAGGCATGCTGATGGTGAGCAAGGGCGAGGAGGATAACATGGCCATCATCAA
GGAGTTCATGCGCTTCAAGGTGCACATGGAGGGCTCCGTGAACGGCCACGAGTTCGAGATCGAGGGCGAG
GGCGAGGGCCGCCCCTACGAGGGCACCCAGACCGCCAAGCTGAAGGTGACCAAGGGTGGCCCCCTGCCCT
TCGCCTGGGACATCCTGTCCCCTCAGTTCATGTACGGCTCCAAGGCCTACGTGAAGCACCCCGCCGACAT
CCCCGACTACTTGAAGCTGTCCTTCCCCGAGGGCTTCAAGTGGGAGCGCGTGATGAACTTCGAGGACGGC
GGCGTGGTGACCGTGACCCAGGACTCCTCCCTGCAGGACGGCGAGTTCATCTACAAGGTGAAGCTGCGCG
GCACCAACTTCCCCTCCGACGGCCCCGTAATGCAGAAGAAGACCATGGGCTGGGAGGCCTCCTCCGAGCG
GATGTACCCCGAGGACGGCGCCCTGAAGGGCGAGATCAAGCAGAGGCTGAAGCTGAAGGACGGCGGCCAC
TACGACGCTGAGGTCAAGACCACCTACAAGGCCAAGAAGCCCGTGCAGCTGCCCGGCGCCTACAACGTCA
ACATCAAGTTGGACATCACCTCCCACAACGAGGACTACACCATCGTGGAACAGTACGAACGCGCCGAGGG
CCGCCACTCCACCGGCGGCATGGACGAGCTGTACAAGAAACGGCCAGCCGAGGATATGGAGGAAGAACAA
GCCTTTAAACGATCTCGATAAAGCGGCCGCGTCGACAATCAACCTCTGGATTACAAAATTTGTGAAAGAT
TGACTGGTATTCTTAACTATGTTGCTCCTTTTACGCTATGTGGATACGCTGCTTTAATGCCTTTGTATCA
TGCTATTGCTTCCCGTATGGCTTTCATTTTCTCCTCCTTGTATAAATCCTGGTTGCTGTCTCTTTATGAG
GAGTTGTGGCCCGTTGTCAGGCAACGTGGCGTGGTGTGCACTGTGTTTGCTGACGCAACCCCCACTGGTT
GGGGCATTGCCACCACCTGTCAGCTCCTTTCCGGGACTTTCGCTTTCCCCCTCCCTATTGCCACGGCGGA
ACTCATCGCCGCCTGCCTTGCCCGCTGCTGGACAGGGGCTCGGCTGTTGGGCACTGACAATTCCGTGGTG
TTGTCGGGGAAGCTGACGTCCTTTCCATGGCTGCTCGCCTGTGTTGCCACCTGGATTCTGCGCGGGACGT
CCTTCTGCTACGTCCCTTCGGCCCTCAATCCAGCGGACCTTCCTTCCCGCGGCCTGCTGCCGGCTCTGCG
GCCTCTTCCGCATCTTCGCCTTCGCCCTCAGACGAGTCGGATCTCCCTTTGGGCCGCCTCCCCGCCTGGG
TACCTTTAAGACCAATGACTTACAAGGCAGCTGTAGATCTTAGCCACTTTTTAAAAGAAAAGGGGGGACT
GGAAGGGCTAATTCACTCCCAACGAAGATAAGATCTGCTTTTTGCTTGTACTGGGTCTCTCTGGTTAGAC
CAGATCTGAGCCTGGGAGCTCTCTGGCTAACTAGGGAACCCACTGCTTAAGCCTCAATAAAGCTTGCCTT
GAGTGCTTCAAGTAGTGTGTGCCCGTCTGTTGTGTGACTCTGGTAACTAGAGATCCCTCAGACCCTTTTA
GTCAGTGTGGAAAATCTCTAGCAGTAGTAGTTCATGTCATCTTATTATTCAGTATTTATAACTTGCAAAG
AAATGAATATCAGAGAGTGAGAGGAACTTGTTTATTGCAGCTTATAATGGTTACAAATAAAGCAATAGCA
TCACAAATTTCACAAATAAAGCATTTTTTTCACTGCATTCTAGTTGTGGTTTGTCCAAACTCATCAATGT
ATCTTATCATGTCTGGCTCTAGCTATCCCGCCCCTAACTCCGCCCATCCCGCCCCTAACTCCGCCCAGTT
CCGCCCATTCTCCGCCCCATGGCTGACTAATTTTTTTTATTTATGCAGAGGCCGAGGCCGCCTCGGCCTC
TGAGCTATTCCAGAAGTAGTGAGGAGGCTTTTTTGGAGGCCTAGGGACGTACCCAATTCGCCCTATAGTG
AGTCGTATTACGCGCGCTCACTGGCCGTCGTTTTACAACGTCGTGACTGGGAAAACCCTGGCGTTACCCA
ACTTAATCGCCTTGCAGCACATCCCCCTTTCGCCAGCTGGCGTAATAGCGAAGAGGCCCGCACCGATCGC
CCTTCCCAACAGTTGCGCAGCCTGAATGGCGAATGGG
[124 nt withheld, positions 6408-6531]
C
[91 nt withheld, positions 6533-6623]
A
[49 nt withheld, positions 6625-6673]
CCTTTGACGTTGGAGTCCACGTTCTTT
[37 nt withheld, positions 6701-6737]
ACCCTATCTCGGTCTATTCTTTTGATTTATAAGGGATTTTGCCGATTTCGGCCTATTGGTTAAAAAATGA
GCTGATTTAACAAAAATTTAACGCGAATTTTAACAAAATATTAACGCTTACAATTTAGGTGGCACTTTTC
GGGGAAATGTGCGCGGAACCCCTATTTGTTTATTTTTCTAAATACATTCAAATATGTATCCGCTCATGAG
ACAATAACCCTGATAAATGCTTCAATAATATTGAAAAAGGAAGAGTATGAGTATTCAACATTTCCGTGTC
GCCCTTATTCCCTTTTTTGCGGCATTTTGCCTTCCTGTTTTTGCTCACCCAGAAACGCTGGTGAAAGTAA
AAGATGCTGAAGATCAGTTGGGTGCACGAGTGGGTTACATCGAACTGGATCTCAACAGCGGTAAGATCCT
TGAGAGTTTTCGCCCCGAAGAACGTTTTCCAATGATGAGCACTTTTAAAGTTCTGCTATGTGGCGCGGTA
TTATCCCGTATTGACGCCGGGCAAGAGCAACTCGGTCGCCGCATACACTATTCTCAGAATGACTTGGTTG
AGTACTCACCAGTCACAGAAAAGCATCTTACGGATGGCATGACAGTAAGAGAATTATGCAGTGCTGCCAT
AACCATGAGTGATAACACTGCGGCCAACTTACTTCTGACAACGATCGGAGGACCGAAGGAGCTAACCGCT
TTTTTGCACAACATGGGGGATCATGTAACTCGCCTTGATCGTTGGGAACCGGAGCTGAATGAAGCCATAC
CAAACGACGAGCGTGACACCACGATGCCTGTAGCAATGGCAACAACGTTGCGCAAACTATTAACTGGCGA
ACTACTTACTCTAGCTTCCCGGCAACAATTAATAGACTGGATGGAGGCGGATAAAGTTGCAGGACCACTT
CTGCGCTCGGCCCTTCCGGCTGGCTGGTTTATTGCTGATAAATCTGGAGCCGGTGAGCGTGGGTCTCGCG
GTATCATTGCAGCACTGGGGCCAGATGGTAAGCCCTCCCGTATCGTAGTTATCTACACGACGGGGAGTCA
GGCAACTATGGATGAACGAAATAGACAGATCGCTGAGATAGGTGCCTCACTGATTAAGCATTGGTAACTG
TCAGACCAAGTTTACTCATATATACTTTAGATTGATTTAAAACTTCATTTTTAATTTAAAAGGATCTAGG
TGAAGATCCTTTTTGATAATCTCATGACCAAAATCCCTTAACGTGAGTTTTCGTTCCACTGAGCGTCAGA
CCCCGTAGAAAAGATCAAAGGATCTTCTTGAGATCCTTTTTTTCTGCGCGTAATCTGCTGCTTGCAAACA
AAAAAACCACCGCTACCAGCGGTGGTTTGTTTGCCGGATCAAGAGCTACCAACTCTTTTTCCGAAGGTAA
CTGGCTTCAGCAGAGCGCAGATACCAAATACTGTTCTTCTAGTGTAGCCGTAGTTAGGCCACCACTTCAA
GAACTCTGTAGCACCGCCTACATACCTCGCTCTGCTAATCCTGTTACCAGTGGCTGCTGCCAGTGGCGAT
AAGTCGTGTCTTACCGGGTTGGACTCAAGACGATAGTTACCGGATAAGGCGCAGCGGTCGGGCTGAACGG
GGGGTTCGTGCACACAGCCCAGCTTGGAGCGAACGACCTACACCGAACTGAGATACCTACAGCGTGAGCT
ATGAGAAAGCGCCACGCTTCCCGAAGGGAGAAAGGCGGACAGGTATCCGGTAAGCGGCAGGGTCGGAACA
GGAGAGCGCACGAGGGAGCTTCCAGGGGGAAACGCCTGGTATCTTTATAGTCCTGTCGGGTTTCGCCACC
TCTGACTTGAGCGTCGATTTTTGTGATGCTCGTCAGGGGGGCGGAGCCTATGGAAAAACGCCAGCAACGC
GGCCTTTTTACGGTTCCTGGCCTTTTGCTGGCCTTTTGCTCACATGTTCTTTCCTGCGTTATCCCCTGAT
TCTGTGGATAACCGTATTACCGCCTTTGAGTGAGCTGATACCGCTCGCCGCAGCCGAACGACCGAGCGCA
GCGAGTCAGTGAGCGAGGAAGCGGAAGAG
Features (pLannotate 1.2.2; 29 found; start..end, strand, type, name):
    105..126     +  protein_bind   CAP binding site: CAP binding activates transcription in the presence of cAMP. E. coli catabolite activator protein
    141..171     +  promoter       lac promoter: promoter for the E. coli lac operon
    179..195     +  protein_bind   lac operator: The lac repressor binds to the lac operator to inhibit transcription in E. coli. This inhibition can be relieved by adding lactose or isopropyl-β-D-thiogalactopyranoside (IPTG). lac repressor encoded by lacI
    240..258     +  promoter       T3 promoter: promoter for bacteriophage T3 RNA polymerase
    286..512     +  promoter       RSV promoter: Rous sarcoma virus enhancer/promoter
    513..693     +  LTR            5' LTR (truncated): truncated 5' long terminal repeat (LTR) from HIV-1
    740..865     +  misc_feature   HIV-1 Ψ: packaging signal of human immunodeficiency virus type 1
    849..1212    +  CDS            HIV-1 gag (fragment): gag protein from human immunodeficiency virus 1; gag
   1358..1591    +  misc_feature   RRE: The Rev response element (RRE) of HIV-1 allows for Rev-dependent mRNA export from the nucleus to the cytoplasm.
   1968..2068    +  CDS            Rev (fragment): human immunodeficiency virus 1 (HIV-1) Rev protein; rev; enhances nuclear export of unspliced and incompletely spliced viral mRNAs
   2118..2358    +  promoter       U6 promoter: RNA polymerase III promoter for human U6 snRNA
   2385..2460    +  misc_RNA       gRNA scaffold: guide RNA scaffold for the Streptococcus pyogenes CRISPR/Cas9 system
   2508..2625    +  misc_feature   cPPT/CTS: central polypurine tract and central termination sequence of HIV-1
   2692..2758    +  CDS            small t antigen (fragment): SV40 (simian virus 40) small t antigen
   2765..3943    +  promoter       EF-1α promoter: strong constitutive promoter for human elongation factor EF-1α
   3960..3985    +  misc_feature   MCS (fragment): multiple cloning site
   4160..4867    +  CDS            mCherry: mCherry is a basic (constitutively fluorescent) red fluorescent protein published in 2004, derived from Discosoma sp.. It is reported to be a very rapidly-maturing monomer with low acid sensitivity.
   4937..5525    +  misc_feature   WPRE: woodchuck hepatitis virus posttranscriptional regulatory element
   5530..5667    +  CDS            nef (fragment): NEF_HV1LA - Experimental evidence at protein level: Swiss-Prot protein existence level 1. Extracellular Nef protein targets CD4(+) T-lymphocytes for apoptosis by interacting with CXCR4 surface receptors. From Human immunodeficiency virus type 1 group M subtype B (isolate Lai) (HIV-1).
   5653..5833    +  LTR            5' LTR (truncated): truncated 5' long terminal repeat (LTR) from HIV-1
   5905..6026    +  polyA_signal   SV40 poly(A) signal: SV40 polyadenylation signal
   6066..6201    +  rep_origin     SV40 ori: SV40 origin of replication
   6222..6240    -  promoter       T7 promoter: promoter for bacteriophage T7 RNA polymerase
   6248..6403    +  CDS            lacZα (fragment): LacZα fragment of β-galactosidase; lacZ fragment
   6408..6836    +  rep_origin     f1 ori (sequence partly withheld): f1 bacteriophage origin of replication; arrow indicates direction of (+) strand synthesis
   6889..6993    +  promoter       AmpR promoter: bla
   6994..7854    +  CDS            AmpR: β-lactamase; bla; confers resistance to ampicillin, carbenicillin, and related antibiotics
   8025..8613    +  rep_origin     ori: high-copy-number ColE1/pMB1/pBR322/pUC origin of replication
   8796..92      +  CDS            lacI (fragment) (across the origin): lac repressor; lacI; The lac repressor binds to the lac operator to inhibit transcription in E. coli. This inhibition can be relieved by adding lactose or isopropyl-β-D-thiogalactopyranoside (IPTG).
