[The description below was written by a language model from this plasmid's Addgene catalogue record and pLannotate feature annotations shown in this document.]
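Description:
pLKO_C.HSV.V5_mCherry-NLS is a third-generation-style lentiviral transfer plasmid built on a pLKO backbone. It combines an sgRNA expression cassette with a nuclear "protein barcode" (nPC) reporter so that CRISPR-perturbed cells can be identified in situ. In bacteria it is maintained through a high-copy ColE1/pUC origin with ampicillin selection (AmpR); an f1 origin and remnants of a lac/lacZα cloning region also sit in the backbone. The viral portion begins with an RSV promoter driving a truncated HIV-1 5' LTR, which makes genomic RNA production Tat-independent. This is followed by the Ψ packaging signal with a gag fragment, the RRE for Rev-dependent export, and a cPPT/CTS. A WPRE lies upstream of the 3' LTR (annotated as a truncated LTR), and an SV40 poly(A) signal and SV40 origin lie beyond it.

Two expression units are carried between the LTRs. A human U6 Pol III promoter sits immediately upstream of the S. pyogenes Cas9 guide RNA scaffold, leaving a short gap into which a spacer is cloned; no Cas9 gene is annotated, so the nuclease must be supplied separately. Downstream, the EF-1α promoter drives mCherry. According to the catalogue record, mCherry carries an N-terminal epitope combination (C, HSV and V5 tags) and a C-terminal nuclear localization signal. These short elements are not individually annotated in the feature table, although unannotated sequence flanks the mCherry coding region. The specific tag combination serves as an antibody-detectable barcode concentrated in the nucleus, marking which vector, and therefore which guide, a cell received. No mammalian drug-selection marker is annotated. The stated use is vector and cell tracking and the spatial readout of pooled CRISPR screens.
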