Addgene plasmid #178247: pLKO_C.HSV.V5_mCherry-NLS
Purpose: Nuclear Protein Barcode (nPC) for vector/cell tracking. Contains U6 trRNA cassette for sgRNA cloning. Enables spatial detection of CRISPR screens.
Depositing lab: Brian Brown. Depositing organization: Icahn School of Medicine at Mount Sinai. Publication: Spatial CRISPR genomics identifies regulators of the tumor microenvironment. Dhainaut M, Rose SA, Akturk G, Wroblewska A, Nielsen SR, Park ES, Buckup M, Roudko V, Pia L, Sweeney R, Le Berichel J, Wilk CM, Bektesevic A, Lee BH, Bhardwaj N, Rahman AH, Baccarini A, Gnjatic S, Pe'er D, Merad M, Brown BD. Cell. 2022 Mar 10. pii: S0092-8674(22)00195-7. doi: 10.1016/j.cell.2022.02.015. PubMed 35290801.
Backbone
  Vector backbone: pLKO
  Backbone size w/o insert (bp): 9000
  Vector type: Lentiviral
Growth in bacteria
  Bacterial resistance: Ampicillin, 100 μg/mL
  Growth temperature: 37°C
  Growth strain: NEB Stable
  Copy number: High Copy
Gene/Insert
  Gene/Insert name: nPC Tagged mCherry-NLS
  Species: H. sapiens (human)
  Insert size (bp): 1000
  Promoter: eF1a
  Tag / fusion protein: C.HSV.V5 (N terminal on insert); Nuclear Localization Signal (C terminal on insert)
  Cloning method: Restriction Enzyme; 5′ cloning site unknown (unknown if destroyed)
  Sequencing primers: 5′ cctttttgagtttggatcttggttcat
Terms and licenses: Academic/Nonprofit Terms; Industry Terms: Not Available to Industry
Depositor comments: Please visit https://www.biorxiv.org/content/10.1101/2021.07.13.451021v1 for bioRxiv preprint.
How to cite: pLKO_C.HSV.V5_mCherry-NLS was a gift from Brian Brown (Addgene plasmid # 178247 ; http://n2t.net/addgene:178247 ; RRID:Addgene_178247)
